>Addgene plasmid #194676 | pET-51b(+)-Caprola_15 | addgene full sequence | sequence record 388465 | Addgene NGS Result
TTACCGCCTTTGAGTGAGCTGATACCGCTCGCCGCAGCCGAACGACCGAGCGCAGCGAGTCAGTGAGCGA
GGAAGCGGAAGAGCGCCTGATGCGGTATTTTCTCCTTACGCATCTGTGCGGTATTTCACACCGCAATGGT
GCACTCTCAGTACAATCTGCTCTGATGCCGCATAGTTAAGCCAGTATACACTCCGCTATCGCTACGTGAC
TGGGTCATGGCTGCGCCCCGACACCCGCCAACACCCGCTGACGCGCCCTGACGGGCTTGTCTGCTCCCGG
CATCCGCTTACAGACAAGCTGTGACCGTCTCCGGGAGCTGCATGTGTCAGAGGTTTTCACCGTCATCACC
GAAACGCGCGAGGCAGCTGCGGTAAAGCTCATCAGCGTGGTCGTGAAGCGATTCACAGATGTCTGCCTGT
TCATCCGCGTCCAGCTCGTTGAGTTTCTCCAGAAGCGTTAATGTCTGGCTTCTGATAAAGCGGGCCATGT
TAAGGGCGGTTTTTTCCTGTTTGGTCACTGATGCCTCCGTGTAAGGGGGATTTCTGTTCATGGGGGTAAT
GATACCGATGAAACGAGAGAGGATGCTCACGATACGGGTTACTGATGATGAACATGCCCGGTTACTGGAA
CGTTGTGAGGGTAAACAACTGGCGGTATGGATGCGGCGGGACCAGAGAAAAATCACTCAGGGTCAATGCC
AGCGCTTCGTTAATACAGATGTAGGTGTTCCACAGGGTAGCCAGCAGCATCCTGCGATGCAGATCCGGAA
CATAATGGTGCAGGGCGCTGACTTCCGCGTTTCCAGACTTTACGAAACACGGAAACCGAAGACCATTCAT
GTTGTTGCTCAGGTCGCAGACGTTTTGCAGCAGCAGTCGCTTCACGTTCGCTCGCGTATCGGTGATTCAT
TCTGCTAACCAGTAAGGCAACCCCGCCAGCCTAGCCGGGTCCTCAACGACAGGAGCACGATCATGCTAGT
CATGCCCCGCGCCCACCGGAAGGAGCTGACTGGGTTGAAGGCTCTCAAGGGCATCGGTCGAGATCCCGGT
GCCTAATGAGTGAGCTAACTTACATTAATTGCGTTGCGCTCACTGCCCGCTTTCCAGTCGGGAAACCTGT
CGTGCCAGCTGCATTAATGAATCGGCCAACGCGCGGGGAGAGGCGGTTTGCGTATTGGGCGCCAGGGTGG
TTTTTCTTTTCACCAGTGAGACGGGCAACAGCTGATTGCCCTTCACCGCCTGGCCCTGAGAGAGTTGCAG
CAAGCGGTCCACGCTGGTTTGCCCCAGCAGGCGAAAATCCTGTTTGATGGTGGTTAACGGCGGGATATAA
CATGAGCTGTCTTCGGTATCGTCGTATCCCACTACCGAGATGTCCGCACCAACGCGCAGCCCGGACTCGG
TAATGGCGCGCATTGCGCCCAGCGCCATCTGATCGTTGGCAACCAGCATCGCAGTGGGAACGATGCCCTC
ATTCAGCATTTGCATGGTTTGTTGAAAACCGGACATGGCACTCCAGTCGCCTTCCCGTTCCGCTATCGGC
TGAATTTGATTGCGAGTGATATATTTATGCCAGCCAGCCAGACGCAGACGCGCCGAGACAGAACTTAATG
GGCCCGCTAACAGCGCGATTTGCTGGTGACCCAATGCGACCAGATGCTCCACGCCCAGTCGCGTACCGTC
TTCATGGGAGAAAATAATACTGTTGATGGGTGTCTGGTCAGAGACATCAAGAAATAACGCCGGAACATTA
GTGCAGGCAGCTTCCACAGCAATGGCATCCTGGTCATCCAGCGGATAGTTAATGATCAGCCCACTGACGC
GTTGCGCGAGAAGATTGTGCACCGCCGCTTTACAGGCTTCGACGCCGCTTCGTTCTACCATCGACACCAC
CACGCTGGCACCCAGTTGATCGGCGCGAGATTTAATCGCCGCGACAATTTGCGACGGCGCGTGCAGGGCC
AGACTGGAGGTGGCAACGCCAATCAGCAACGACTGTTTGCCCGCCAGTTGTTGTGCCACGCGGTTGGGAA
TGTAATTCAGCTCCGCCATCGCCGCTTCCACTTTTTCCCGCGTTTTCGCAGAAACGTGGCTGGCCTGGTT
CACCACGCGGGAAACGGTCTGATAAGAGACACCGGCATACTCTGCGACATCGTATAACGTTACTGGTTTC
ACATTCACCACCCTGAATTGACTCTCTTCCGGGCGCTATCATGCCATACCGCGAAAGGTTTTGCGCCATT
CGATGGTGTCCGGGATCTCGACGCTCTCCCTTATGCGACTCCTGCATTAGGAAGCAGCCCAGTAGTAGGT
TGAGGCCGTTGAGCACCGCCGCCGCAAGGAATGGTGCATGCAAGGAGATGGCGCCCAACAGTCCCCCGGC
CACGGGGCCTGCCACCATACCCACGCCGAAACAAGCGCTCATGAGCCCGAAGTGGCGAGCCCGATCTTCC
CCATCGGTGATGTCGGCGATATAGGCGCCAGCAACCGCACCTGTGGCGCCGGTGATGCCGGCCACGATGC
GTCCGGCGTAGAGGATCGAGATCGATCTCGATCCCGCGAAATTAATACGACTCACTATAGGGGAATTGTG
AGCGGATAACAATTCCCCTCTAGAAATAATTTTGTTTAACTTTAAGAAGGAGATATACCATGGCAAGCTG
GAGCCACCCGCAGTTCGAAAAGGGTGCAGATGACGACGACAAGGTACCGCATGGCGGTTCTGCCCGCGAG
ACCTTCCAGGCCTTCCGCACCGGTTCTGACCAACTGACTGAAGAGCAGATCGCAGAATTTAAAGAGGCTT
TCTCCCTATTTGACAAGGACGGGGATGGGACAATAACAACCAAGGAGCTGGGGACGGTGATGCGGTCTCT
GGGGCAGAACCCCACAGAAGCAGAGCTGCAGGACATGATCAATGAAGTAGATGCCGACGGTGACGGCACA
ATCGACTTCCCTGAGTTCCTGACAATGATGGCAAGAAAAATGAAAGACACAGACAGTGAAGAAGAAATTA
GAGAAGCGTTCCGTGTGTTTGATAAGGATGGCAATGGCTACATCAGTGCAGCAGAGCTTCGCCACGTGAT
GACAAACCTTGGAGAGAAGTTAACAGATGAAGAGGTTGATGAAATGATCAGGGAAGCAGACATCGATGGG
GATGGTCAGGTAAACTACGAAGAGTTTGTAGTGATGATGACAGCGAAGGAATTCCCTCCTCCTCCGCCAC
CGCCACCACCGCCGCCGCCGCCACCACCACCTCCTCCGCCTCCTCCACCACCACCGCCACCGCCTCCACC
ACCTGGCGGCAGCAGGGTCGACTCATCACGTCGTAAGTTCAATAAGGACGGTCACGCACTGAGAGCTATA
GGTCGGCTGAGCTCACTCGAGGGCGGTTCTGACGTCGGCCGCAAGCTGATCATCGATCAGAACGTTTTTA
TCGAGGGTACGCTGCCGATGGGTGTCGTCCGCCCGCTGACTGAAGTCGAGATGGACCATTACCGCGAGCC
GTTCCTGAATCCTGTTGACCGCGAGCCACTGTGGCGCTTCCCAAACGAGCTGCCAATCGCCGGTGAGCCA
GCGAACATCGTCGCGCTGGTCGAAGAATACATGGACTGGCTGCACCAGTCCCCTGTCCCGAAGCTGCTGT
TCTGGGGCACCCCAGGCGTTCTGATCCCACCGGCCGAAGCCGCTCGCCTGGCCAAAAGCCTGCCTAACTG
CAAGGCTGTGGACATCGGCCCGGGTCTGAATCTGCTGCAAGAAGACAACCCGGACCTGATCGGCAGCGAG
ATCGCGCGCTGGCTGTCTACTCTGGAGATTGGTGGCACCGGTGGCTCTGGCGGTACCGGTGGCTCTGGCG
GTTCTATCGGTACTGGCTTTCCATTCGACCCCCATTATGTGGAAGTCCTGGGCGAGCGCATGCACTACGT
CGATGTTGGTCCGCGCGATGGCACCCCTGTGCTGTTCCTGCACGGTAACCCGACCTCCTCCTACGTGTGG
CGCAACATCATCCCACATGTTGCACCGACCCATCGCTGCATTGCTCCAGACCTGATCGGTATGGGCAAAT
CCGACAAACCAGACCTGGGTTATTTCTTCGACGACCACGTCCGCTTCATGGATGCCTTCATCGAAGCCCT
GGGTCTGGAAGAGGTCGTCCTGGTCATTCACGACTGGGGCTCCGCTCTGGGTTTCCACTGGGCCAAGCGC
AATCCAGAGCGCGTCAAAGGTATTGCATTTATGGAGTTCATCCGCCCTATCCCGACCTGGGACGAATGGG
CTCCGGGCTTCTCCTCAATTTCCGCTCATCACCACCATCATCACCATCACCACCACTAATTAACCTAGGC
TGCTGCCACCGCTGAGCAATAACTAGCATAACCCCTTGGGGCCTCTAAACGGGTCTTGAGGGGTTTTTTG
CTGAAAGGAGGAACTATATCCGGATTGGCGAATGGG
[124 nt withheld, positions 4447-4570]
C
[91 nt withheld, positions 4572-4662]
A
[49 nt withheld, positions 4664-4712]
CCTTTGACGTTGGAGTCCACGTTCTTT
[37 nt withheld, positions 4740-4776]
ACCCTATCTCGGTCTATTCTTTTGATTTATAAGGGATTTTGCCGATTTCGGCCTATTGGTTAAAAAATGA
GCTGATTTAACAAAAATTTAACGCGAATTTTAACAAAATATTAACGTTTACAATTTCTGGCGGCACGATG
GCATGAGATTATCAAAAAGGATCTTCACCTAGATCCTTTTAAATTAAAAATGAAGTTTTAAATCAATCTA
AAGTATATATGAGTAAACTTGGTCTGACAGTTACCAATGCTTAATCAGTGAGGCACCTATCTCAGCGATC
TGTCTATTTCGTTCATCCATAGTTGCCTGACTCCCCGTCGTGTAGATAACTACGATACGGGAGGGCTTAC
CATCTGGCCCCAGTGCTGCAATGATACCGCGAGACCCACGCTCACCGGCTCCAGATTTATCAGCAATAAA
CCAGCCAGCCGGAAGGGCCGAGCGCAGAAGTGGTCCTGCAACTTTATCCGCCTCCATCCAGTCTATTAAT
TGTTGCCGGGAAGCTAGAGTAAGTAGTTCGCCAGTTAATAGTTTGCGCAACGTTGTTGCCATTGCTACAG
GCATCGTGGTGTCACGCTCGTCGTTTGGTATGGCTTCATTCAGCTCCGGTTCCCAACGATCAAGGCGAGT
TACATGATCCCCCATGTTGTGCAAAAAAGCGGTTAGCTCCTTCGGTCCTCCGATCGTTGTCAGAAGTAAG
TTGGCCGCAGTGTTATCACTCATGGTTATGGCAGCACTGCATAATTCTCTTACTGTCATGCCATCCGTAA
GATGCTTTTCTGTGACTGGTGAGTACTCAACCAAGTCATTCTGAGAATAGTGTATGCGGCGACCGAGTTG
CTCTTGCCCGGCGTCAATACGTGATAATACCGCGCCACATAGCAGAACTTTAAAAGTGCTCATCATTGGA
AAACGTTCTTCGGGGCGAAAACTCTCAAGGATCTTACCGCTGTTGAGATCCAGTTCGATGTAACCCACTC
GTGCACCCAACTGATCTTCAGCATCTTTTACTTTCACCAGCGTTTCTGGGTGAGCAAAAACAGGAAGGCA
AAATGCCGCAAAAAAGGGAATAAGGGCGACACGGAAATGTTGAATACTCATACTCTTCCTTTTTCAATCA
TGATTGAAGCATTTATCAGGGTTATTGTCTCATGAGCGGATACATATTTGAATGTATTTAGAAAAATAAA
CAAATAGGTCATGACCAAAATCCCTTAACGTGAGTTTTCGTTCCACTGAGCGTCAGACCCCGTAGAAAAG
ATCAAAGGATCTTCTTGAGATCCTTTTTTTCTGCGCGTAATCTGCTGCTTGCAAACAAAAAAACCACCGC
TACCAGCGGTGGTTTGTTTGCCGGATCAAGAGCTACCAACTCTTTTTCCGAAGGTAACTGGCTTCAGCAG
AGCGCAGATACCAAATACTGTCCTTCTAGTGTAGCCGTAGTTAGGCCACCACTTCAAGAACTCTGTAGCA
CCGCCTACATACCTCGCTCTGCTAATCCTGTTACCAGTGGCTGCTGCCAGTGGCGATAAGTCGTGTCTTA
CCGGGTTGGACTCAAGACGATAGTTACCGGATAAGGCGCAGCGGTCGGGCTGAACGGGGGGTTCGTGCAC
ACAGCCCAGCTTGGAGCGAACGACCTACACCGAACTGAGATACCTACAGCGTGAGCTATGAGAAAGCGCC
ACGCTTCCCGAAGGGAGAAAGGCGGACAGGTATCCGGTAAGCGGCAGGGTCGGAACAGGAGAGCGCACGA
GGGAGCTTCCAGGGGGAAACGCCTGGTATCTTTATAGTCCTGTCGGGTTTCGCCACCTCTGACTTGAGCG
TCGATTTTTGTGATGCTCGTCAGGGGGGCGGAGCCTATGGAAAAACGCCAGCAACGCGGCCTTTTTACGG
TTCCTGGCCTTTTGCTGGCCTTTTGCTCACATGTTCTTTCCTGCGTTATCCCCTGATTCTGTGGATAACC
GTA
Features (pLannotate 1.2.2; 24 found; start..end, strand, type, name):
      1..81      +  rep_origin     RSF ori (fragment): Plasmids containing the RSF 1030 origin of replication can be propagated in E. coli cells that contain additional plasmids with compatible origins.
     86..225     -  misc_feature   bom: basis of mobility region from pBR322
    327..518     -  CDS            rop: Rop protein, which maintains plasmids at low copy number; rop
    535..915     +  CDS            YPB1_ECOLX: Protein predicted: Swiss-Prot protein existence level 4. From Escherichia coli.
    977..1041    -  CDS            TcR (fragment): tetracycline efflux protein; tet; confers resistance to tetracycline
   1056..1077    -  protein_bind   CAP binding site: CAP binding activates transcription in the presence of cAMP. E. coli catabolite activator protein
   1090..2172    -  CDS            lacI: lac repressor; lacI; The lac repressor binds to the lac operator to inhibit transcription in E. coli. This inhibition can be relieved by adding lactose or isopropyl-β-D-thiogalactopyranoside (IPTG).
   2173..2250    -  promoter       lacI promoter: lacI
   2258..2537    -  CDS            TcR (fragment): tetracycline efflux protein; tet; confers resistance to tetracycline
   2563..2581    +  promoter       T7 promoter: promoter for bacteriophage T7 RNA polymerase
   2582..2606    +  protein_bind   lac operator: The lac repressor binds to the lac operator to inhibit transcription in E. coli. This inhibition can be relieved by adding lactose or isopropyl-β-D-thiogalactopyranoside (IPTG). lac repressor encoded by lacI
   2621..2643    +  RBS            RBS: efficient ribosome binding site from bacteriophage T7 gene 10 (Olins and Rangwala, 1989)
   2659..2682    +  CDS            Strep-Tag II: peptide that binds Strep-Tactin®, an engineered form of streptavidin
   2721..2751    +  CDS            HaloTag® (fragment): modified bacterial dehalogenase that forms covalent bonds with chloroalkane derivatives
   2756..3198    +  CDS            calmodulin (fragment): calcium-binding protein
   3307..3381    +  CDS            GCaMP2 (fragment): GCaMP2 is a basic (constitutively fluorescent) green fluorescent protein published in 2006, derived from Aequorea victoria.
   3391..3810    +  CDS            HaloTag® (fragment): modified bacterial dehalogenase that forms covalent bonds with chloroalkane derivatives
   3856..4269    +  CDS            HaloTag® (fragment): modified bacterial dehalogenase that forms covalent bonds with chloroalkane derivatives
   4338..4355    +  CDS            SET1 (fragment): solubility-enhancement tag derived from T7 phage gene 10B
   4363..4410    +  terminator     T7 terminator: transcription terminator for bacteriophage T7 RNA polymerase
   4447..4902    +  rep_origin     f1 ori (sequence partly withheld): f1 bacteriophage origin of replication; arrow indicates direction of (+) strand synthesis
   5017..5877    -  CDS            AmpR: β-lactamase; bla; confers resistance to ampicillin, carbenicillin, and related antibiotics
   5878..5970    -  promoter       AmpR promoter: bla
   6051..6639    +  rep_origin     ori: high-copy-number ColE1/pMB1/pBR322/pUC origin of replication
