[The description below was written by a language model from this plasmid's Addgene catalogue record and pLannotate feature annotations shown in this document.]
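Description:
pET-51b(+)-Caprola_15 is a bacterial expression plasmid (6,739 nt in the sequenced record) built on the pET-51b(+) backbone for producing the synthetic calcium recorder Caprola_15 in E. coli. It replicates from a ColE1/pBR322-type origin accompanied by the rop gene and the bom mobility region, consistent with the low copy number listed in the catalogue. Selection is by ampicillin through the β-lactamase gene. An f1 origin is also present, which allows single-stranded DNA production. The short RSF ori, tetracycline-resistance and SET1 fragments in the automated annotation look like backbone remnants or chance similarity matches rather than functional parts.

The roughly 1.7 kb insert, introduced by Gibson cloning, sits in a standard pET cassette. A T7 promoter is followed by a lac operator and the T7 gene 10 ribosome binding site, and the cassette is closed by a T7 terminator. The plasmid-borne lacI gene represses the cassette until IPTG is added, and transcription requires a host that supplies T7 RNA polymerase. The open reading frame begins with an N-terminal Strep-tag II and, according to the catalogue, ends with a C-terminal His-tag. The His-tag is not called in the feature table. Together the two tags allow sequential affinity purification of full-length protein.

Between the tags, the annotation shows a short HaloTag fragment, calmodulin, a small segment matching GCaMP2, and then two larger HaloTag fragments. The GCaMP2 match is plausibly a calmodulin-binding peptide, although the record does not say so. This layout fits the stated split-HaloTag design, in which a calcium-sensing module presumably controls reassembly of the HaloTag pieces, so that covalent labeling with chloroalkane substrates would depend on calcium. The stated use of the plasmid is recombinant production of the recorder protein in bacteria.
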