Addgene plasmid #194676: pET-51b(+)-Caprola_15
Purpose: Protein production of the split HaloTag based calcium recorder Caprola_15 in bacteria
Depositing lab: Kai Johnsson. Depositing organization: Max Planck Institute for Medical Research. Publication: Recording physiological history of cells with chemical labeling. Huppertz MC, Wilhelm J, Grenier V, Schneider MW, Falt T, Porzberg N, Hausmann D, Hoffmann DC, Hai L, Tarnawski M, Pino G, Slanchev K, Kolb I, Acuna C, Fenk LM, Baier H, Hiblot J, Johnsson K. Science. 2024 Feb 23;383(6685):890-897. doi: 10.1126/science.adg0812. Epub 2024 Feb 22. PubMed 38386755.
Backbone
  Vector backbone: pET-51b(+)
  Backbone size w/o insert (bp): 5100
  Vector type: Bacterial Expression
Growth in bacteria
  Bacterial resistance: Ampicillin, 100 μg/mL
  Growth temperature: 37°C
  Growth strain: DH5alpha
  Copy number: Low Copy
Gene/Insert
  Gene/Insert name: Caprola_15
  Species: Synthetic
  Insert size (bp): 1700
  Promoter: T7
  Tag / fusion protein: Strep-tag (N terminal on insert); His-tag (C terminal on insert)
  Cloning method: Gibson Cloning
Terms and licenses: Academic/Nonprofit Terms; Industry Terms: Not Available to Industry
How to cite: pET-51b(+)-Caprola_15 was a gift from Kai Johnsson (Addgene plasmid # 194676 ; http://n2t.net/addgene:194676 ; RRID:Addgene_194676)
